>Addgene plasmid #34877 | pCFJ420 - Peft-3::GFP::H2B (ubiquitous) | addgene full sequence | sequence record 460692 | Addgene Long Read Sequencing Result
GCACCTTTGGTCTTTTATTGTCAACTTCCATTGGTTCTTCCATTGTTTCTGTTAAATTAATGAATTTTTC
ATAAAATAAAGACATTATACAATATAAAAATGAAGAATTTATTGAAAATAAACTGCCAGAGAGAAAAAGT
ATGCAACACTCCCGCCGAGAGTGTTTGAAATGGTGTACGGTACATTTTCGTGCTAGGAGTTAGATGTGCA
GGCAGCAACGAGAGGGGGAGAGATTTTTTTGGGCCTTGTGAAATTAACGTGAGTTTTCTGGTCATCTGAC
TAATCATGTTGGTTTTTTGTTGGTTTATTTTGTTTTTATCTTTGTTTTTATCCAGATTAGGAAATTTAAA
TTTTATGAATTTATAATGAGGTCAAACATTCAGTCCCAGCGTTTTTCCTGTTCTCACTGTTTAGTCGAAT
TTTTATTTTAGGCTTTCAACAAATGTTCTAACTGTCTTATTTGTGACCTCACTTTTTATATTTTTTTAAT
TTTTAAAAATATTAGAAGTTTCTAGGATAATTTTTTCGACTTTTATTCTCTCTACCGTCCGCACTCTTCT
TACTTTTAAATTAAATTGTTTTTTTTTCAGTTGGGAAACACTTTGCTCACAAGTTTGTACAAAAAAGCAG
GCTCCATGAGTAAAGGAGAAGAACTTTTCACTGGAGTTGTCCCAATTCTTGTTGAATTAGATGGTGATGT
TAATGGGCACAAATTTTCTGTCAGTGGAGAGGGTGAAGGTGATGCAACATACGGAAAACTTACCCTTAAA
TTTATTTGCACTACTGGAAAACTACCTGTTCCATGGGTAAGTTTAAACATATATATACTAACTAACCCTG
ATTATTTAAATTTTCAGCCAACACTTGTCACTACTTTCTGTTATGGTGTTCAATGCTTCTCGAGATACCC
AGATCATATGAAACGGCATGACTTTTTCAAGAGTGCCATGCCCGAAGGTTATGTACAGGAAAGAACTATA
TTTTTCAAAGATGACGGGAACTACAAGACACGTAAGTTTAAACAGTTCGGTACTAACTAACCATACATAT
TTAAATTTTCAGGTGCTGAAGTCAAGTTTGAAGGTGATACCCTTGTTAATAGAATCGAGTTAAAAGGTAT
TGATTTTAAAGAAGATGGAAACATTCTTGGACACAAATTGGAATACAACTATAACTCACACAATGTATAC
ATCATGGCAGACAAACAAAAGAATGGAATCAAAGTTGTAAGTTTAAACATGATTTTACTAACTAACTAAT
CTGATTTAAATTTTCAGAACTTCAAAATTAGACACAACATTGAAGATGGAAGCGTTCAACTAGCAGACCA
TTATCAACAAAATACTCCAATTGGCGATGGCCCTGTCCTTTTACCAGACAACCATTACCTGTCCACACAA
TCTGCCCTTTCGAAAGATCCCAACGAAAAGAGAGACCACATGGTCCTTCTTGAGTTTGTAACAGCTGCTG
GGATTACACATGGCATGGATGAACTATACAAATGCCCGGGGGATCGGTGGAGCTCCACCGGTGGCGGCCG
CTCTAGAACTAGTCCACCAAAGCCATCTGCCAAGGGAGCCAAGAAGGCCGCCAAGACCGTCGTTGCCAAG
CCAAAGGACGGAAAGAAGAGACGTCATGCCCGCAAGGAATCGTACTCCGTCTACATCTACCGTGTTCTCA
AGCAAGTTCACCCAGACACCGGAGTCTCCTCCAAGGCCATGTCTATCATGAACTCCTTCGTCAACGATGT
ATTCGAACGCATCGCTTCGGAAGCTTCCCGTCTTGCTCATTACAACAAACGCTCAACGATCTCATCCCGC
GAAATTCAAACCGCTGTCCGTTTGATTCTCCCAGGAGAACTTGCCAAGCACGCCGTGTCTGAGGGAACCA
AGGCCGTCACCAAGTACACTTCCAGCAAGTAAACCCAGCTTTCTTGTACAAAGTGGGATAAATGCAAAAT
CCTTTCAAGCATTCCCTTCTTCTCTATCACTCTTCTTTCTTTTTGTCAAAAAATTCTCTCGCTAATTTAT
TTGCTTTTTTAATGTTATTATTTTATGACTTTTTATAGTCACTGAAAAGTTTGCATCTGAGTGAAGTGAA
TGCTATCAAAATGTGATTCTGTCTGATGTACTTTCACAATCTCTCTTCAATTCCATTTTGAAGTGCTTTA
AACCCGAAAGGTTGAGAAAAATGCGAGCGCTCAAATATTTGTATTGTGTTCGTTGAGTGACCCAACAAAA
AGAGGAAACTTTATTGTGCCGCCAAGAAAAAAGTCTCACAACTTTATTATACATAGTTGATAATTCGATG
GTATCAGCTCACTCAAAGGCGGTAATACGGTTATCCACAGAATCAGGGGATAACGCAGGAAAGAACATGT
GAGCAAAAGGCCAGCAAAAGACCAGGAACCGTAAAAAGGCCGCGTTGCTGGCGTTTTTCCATAGGCTCCG
CCCCCCTGACGAGCATCACAAAAATCGACGCTCAAGTCAGAGGTGGCGAAACCCGACAGGACTATAAAGA
TACCAGGCGTTTCCCCCTGGAAGCTCCCTCGTGCGCTCTCCTGTTCCGACCCTGCCGCTTACCGGATACC
TGTCCGCCTTTCTCCCTTCGGGAAGCGTGGCGCTTTCTCATAGCTCACGCTGTAGGTATCTCAGTTCGGT
GTAGGTCGTTCGCTCCAAGCTGGGCTGTGTGCACGAACCCCCCGTTCAGCCCGACCGCTGCGCCTTATCC
GGTAACTATCGTCTTGAGTCCAACCCGGTAAGACACGACTTATCGCCACTGGCAGCAGCCACTGGTAACA
GGATTAGCAGAGCGAGGTATGTAGGCGGTGCTACAGAGTTCTTGAAGTGGTGGCCTAACTACGGCTACAC
TAGAAGAACAGTATTTGGTATCTGCGCTCTGCTGAAGCCAGTTACCTTCGGAAAAAGAGTTGGTAGCTCT
TGATCCGGCAAACAAACCACCGCTGGTAGCGGTGGTTTTTTTGTTTGCAAGCAGCAGATTACGCGCAGAA
AAAAAGGATCTCAAGAAGATCCTTTGATCTTTTCTACGGGGTCTGACGCTCAGTGGAACGAAAACTCACG
TTAAGGGATTTTGGTCATGAGATTATCAAAAAGGATCTTCACCTAGATCCTTTTAAATTAAAAATGAAGT
TTTAAATCAATCTAAAGTATATATGAGTAAACTTGGTCTGACAGTTACCAATGCTTAATCAGTGAGGCAC
CTATCTCAGCGATCTGTCTATTTCGTTCATCCATAGTTGCCTGACTCCCCGTCGTGTAGATAACTACGAT
ACGGGAGGGCTTACCATCTGACCCCAGTGCTGCAATGATACCGCGAGACCCACGCTCACCGGCTCCAGAT
TTATCAGCAATAAACCAGCCAGCCGGAAGGGCCGAGCGCAGAAGTGGTCCTGCAACTTTATCCGCCTCCA
TCCAGTCTATTAATTGTTGCCGGGAAGCTAGAGTAAGTAGTTCGCCAGTTAATAGTTTGCGCAACGTTGT
TGCCATTGCTACAGGCATCGTGGTGTCACGCTCGTCGTTTGGTATGGCTTCATTCAGCTCCGGTTCCCAA
CGATCAAGGCGAGTTACATGATCCCCCATGTTGTGCAAAAAAGCGGTTAGCTCCTTCGGTCCTCCGATCG
TTGTCAGAAGTAAGTTGGCCGCAGTGTTATCACTCATGGTTATGGCAGCACTGCATAATTCTCTTACTGT
CATGCCATCCGTAAGATGCTTTTCTGTGACTGGTGAGTACTCAACCAAGTCATTCTGAGAATAGTGTATG
CGGCGACCGAGTTGCTCTTGCCCGGCGTCAATACGGGATAATACCGCGCCACATAGCAGAACTTTAAAAG
TGCTCATCATTGGAAAACGTTCTTCGGGGCGAAAACTCTCAAGGATCTTACCGCTGTTGAGATCCAGTTC
GATGTAACCCACTCGTGCACCCAACTGATCTTCAGCATCTTTTACTTTCACCAGCGTTTCTGGGTGAGCA
AAAACAGGAAGGCAAAATGCCGCAAAAAAGGGAATAAGGGCGACACGGAAATGTTGAATACTCATACTCT
TCCTTTTTCAATATTATTGAAGCATTTATCAGGGTTATTGTCTCATGAGCGGATACATATTTGAATGTAT
TTAGAAAAATAAACAAATAGGGGTTCCGCGCACATTTCCCCGAAAAGTGCCACCTGACGTCTAAGAAACC
ATTATTATCATGACATTAACCTATAAAAATAGGCGTATCACGAGGCCCTTTCGTCTCGCGCGTTTCGGTG
ATGACGGTGAAAACCTCTGACACATGCAGCTCCCGGAGACGGTCACAGCTTGTCTGTAAGCGGATGCCGG
GAGCAGACAAGCCCGTCAGGGCGCGTCAGCGGGTGTTGGCGGGTGTCGGGGCTGGCTTAACTATGCGGCA
TCAGAGCAGATTGCACTGAGAGTGCACCATATGCGGTGTGAAATACCGCACAGATGCGTAAGGAGAAAAT
ACCGCATCAGGCGCCATTCGCCATTCAGGCTGCGCAACTGTTGGGAAGGGCGATCGGTGCGGGCCTCTTC
GCTATTACGCCAGCTGGCGAAAGGGGGATGTGCTGCAAGGCGATTAAGTTGGGTAACGCCAGGGATCCGC
CAAGCTATCAACTTTGTATAGAAAAGTTG
Features (pLannotate 1.2.2; 15 found; start..end, strand, type, name):
      1..600     +  promoter       eft-3 promoter: eft-3; promoter for the C. elegans elongation factor 1α gene (Mitrovich and Anderson, 2000)
    609..633     +  protein_bind   attB1: mutant version of attB; recombination site for the Gateway® BP reaction BP Clonase™
    639..1499    +  CDS            sg25: sg25 is a basic (constitutively fluorescent) green fluorescent protein published in 1997, derived from Aequorea victoria.
   1529..1553    +  misc_feature   MCS (fragment): pBluescript multiple cloning site
   1554..1919    +  CDS            his-11: H2B1_CAEEL - Experimental evidence at protein level: Swiss-Prot protein existence level 1. Core component of nucleosome. Nucleosomes wrap and compact DNA into chromatin, limiting DNA accessibility to the cellular machineries which require DNA as a template. Histones thereby play a central role in transcription regulation, DNA repair, DNA replication and chromosomal stability. DNA accessibility is regulated via a complex set of post-translational modifications of histones, also called histone code, and nucleosome remodeling. From Caenorhabditis elegans.
   1926..1946    -  protein_bind   attB2: mutant version of attB; core recombination site for the Gateway® BP reaction BP Clonase™
   1952..2275    +  terminator     tbb-2 terminator: tbb-2; transcription terminator for the C. elegans tubulin beta-2 gene
   2279..2299    -  protein_bind   attB3: mutant version of attB; core recombination site for the Gateway® BP reaction BP Clonase™
   2436..3024    -  rep_origin     ori: high-copy-number ColE1/pMB1/pBR322/pUC origin of replication
   3195..4055    -  CDS            AmpR: β-lactamase; bla; confers resistance to ampicillin, carbenicillin, and related antibiotics
   4056..4160    -  promoter       AmpR promoter: bla
   4255..4290    +  CDS            rop (fragment): Rop protein, which maintains plasmids at low copy number; rop
   4392..4491    +  misc_feature   bom (fragment): basis of mobility region from pBR322
   4497..4614    -  CDS            lacZα (fragment): LacZα fragment of β-galactosidase; lacZ fragment
   4629..4649    +  protein_bind   attB4: mutant version of attB; core recombination site for the Gateway® BP reaction BP Clonase™
