>Addgene plasmid #34877 | pCFJ420 - Peft-3::GFP::H2B (ubiquitous) | analyzer sequence | sequence record 42178
GCACCTTTGGTCTTTTATTGTCAACTTCCATTGGTTCTTCCATTGTTTCTGTTAAATTAATGAATTTTTC
ATAAAATAAAGACATTATACAATATAAAAATGAAGAATTTATTGAAAATAAACTGCCAGAGAGAAAAAGT
ATGCAACACTCCCGCCGAGAGTGTTTGAAATGGTGTACGGTACATTTTCGTGCTAGGAGTTAGATGTGCA
GGCAGCAACGAGAGGGGGAGAGATTTTTTTGGGCCTTGTGAAATTAACGTGAGTTTTCTGGTCATCTGAC
TAATCATGTTGGTTTTTTGTTGGTTTATTTTGTTTTTATCTTTGTTTTTATCCAGATTAGGAAATTTAAA
TTTTATGAATTTATAATGAGGTCAAACATTCAGTCCCAGCGTTTTTCCTGTTCTCACTGTTTAGTCGAAT
TTTTATTTTAGGCTTTCAACAAATGTTCTAACTGTCTTATTTGTGACCTCACTTTTTATATTTTTTTAAT
TTTTAAAAATATTAGAAGTTTCTAGGATAATTTTTTCGACTTTTATTCTCTCTACCGTCCGCACTCTTCT
TACTTTTAAATTAAATTGTTTTTTTTTCAGTTGGGAAACACTTTGCTCACAAGTTTGTACAAAAAAGCAG
GCTCCATGAGTAAAGGAGAAGAACTTTTCACTGGAGTTGTCCCAATTCTTGTTGAATTAGATGGTGATGT
TAATGGGCACAAATTTTCTGTCAGTGGAGAGGGTGAAGGTGATGCAACATACGGAAAACTTACCCTTAAA
TTTATTTGCACTACTGGAAAACTACCTGTTCCATGGGTAAGTTTAAACATATATATACTAACTAACCCTG
ATTATTTAAATTTTCAGCCAACACTTGTCACTACTTTCTGTTATGGTGTTCAATGCTTCTCGAGATACCC
AGATCATATGAAACGGCATGACTTTTTCAAGAGTGCCATGCCCGAAGGTTATGTACAGGAAAGAACTATA
TTTTTCAAAGATGACGGGAACTACAAGACACGTAAGTTTAAACAGTTCGGTACTAACTAACCATACATAT
TTAAATTTTCAGGTGCTGAAGTCAAGTTTGAAGGTGATACCCTTGTTAATAGAATCGAGTTAAAAGGTAT
TGATTTTAAAGAAGATGGAAACATTCTTGGACACAAATTGGAATACAACTATAACTCACACAATGTATAC
ATCATGGCAGACAAACAAAAGAATGGAATCAAAGTTGTAAGTTTAAACATGATTTTACTAACTAACTAAT
CTGATTTAAATTTTCAGAACTTCAAAATTAGACACAACATTGAAGATGGAAGCGTTCAACTAGCAGACCA
TTATCAACAAAATACTCCAATTGGCGATGGCCCTGTCCTTTTACCAGACAACCATTACCTGTCCACACAA
TCTGCCCTTTCGAAAGATCCCAACGAAAAGAGAGACCACATGGTCCTTCTTGAGTTTGTAACAGCTGCTG
GGATTACACATGGCATGGATGAACTATACAAATGCCCGGGGGATCGGTGGAGCTCCACCGGTGGCGGCCG
CTCTAGAACTAGTCCACCAAAGCCATCTGCCAAGGGAGCCAAGAAGGCCGCCAAGACCGTCGTTGCCAAG
CCAAAGGACGGAAAGAAGAGACGTCATGCCCGCAAGGAATCGTACTCCGTCTACATCTACCGTGTTCTCA
AGCAAGTTCACCCAGACACCGGAGTCTCCTCCAAGGCCATGTCTATCATGAACTCCTTCGTCAACGATGT
ATTCGAACGCATCGCTTCGGAAGCTTCCCGTCTTGCTCATTACAACAAACGCTCAACGATCTCATCCCGC
GAAATTCAAACCGCTGTCCGTTTGATTCTCCCAGGAGAACTTGCCAAGCACGCCGTGTCTGAGGGAACCA
AGGCCGTCACCAAGTACACTTCCAGCAAGTAAACCCAGCTTTCTTGTACAAAGTGGGATAAATGCAAAAT
CCTTTCAAGCATTCCCTTCTTCTCTATCACTCTTCTTTCTTTTTGTCAAAAAATTCTCTCGCTAATTTAT
TTGCTTTTTTAATGTTATTATTTTATGACTTTTTATAGTCACTGAAAAGTTTGCATCTGAGTGAAGTGAA
TGCTATCAAAATGTGATTCTGTCTGATGTACTTTCACAATCTCTCTTCAATTCCATTTTGAAGTGCTTTA
AACCCGAAAGGTTGAGAAAAATGCGAGCGCTCAAATATTTGTATTGTGTTCGTTGAGTGACCCAACAAAA
AGAGGAAACTTTATTGTGCCGCCAAGAAAAAAGTCTCACAACTTTATTATACATAGTTGATAATTCGATG
GTATCAGCTCACTCAAAGGCGGTAATACGGTTATCCACAGAATCAGGGGATAACGCAGGAAAGAACATGT
GAGCAAAAGGCCAGCAAAAGACCAGGAACCGTAAAAAGGCCGCGTTGCTGGCGTTTTTCCATAGGCTCCG
CCCCCCTGACGAGCATCACAAAAATCGACGCTCAAGTCAGAGGTGGCGAAACCCGACAGGACTATAAAGA
TACCAGGCGTTTCCCCCTGGAAGCTCCCTCGTGCGCTCTCCTGTTCCGACCCTGCCGCTTACCGGATACC
TGTCCGCCTTTCTCCCTTCGGGAAGCGTGGCGCTTTCTCATAGCTCACGCTGTAGGTATCTCAGTTCGGT
GTAGGTCGTTCGCTCCAAGCTGGGCTGTGTGCACGAACCCCCCGTTCAGCCCGACCGCTGCGCCTTATCC
GGTAACTATCGTCTTGAGTCCAACCCGGTAAGACACGACTTATCGCCACTGGCAGCAGCCACTGGTAACA
GGATTAGCAGAGCGAGGTATGTAGGCGGTGCTACAGAGTTCTTGAAGTGGTGGCCTAACTACGGCTACAC
TAGAAGGACAGTATTTGGTATCTGCGCTCTGCTGAAGCCAGTTACCTTCGGAAAAAGAGTTGGTAGCTCT
TGATCCGGCAAACAAACCACCGCTGGTAGCGGTGGTTTTTTTGTTTGCAAGCAGCAGATTACGCGCAGAA
AAAAAGGATCTCAAGAAGATCCTTTGATCTTTTCTACGGGGTCTGACGCTCAGTGGAACGAAAACTCACG
TTAAGGGATTTTGGTCATGAGATTATCAAAAAGGATCTTCACCTAGATCCTTTTAAATTAAAAATGAAGT
TTTAAATCAATCTAAAGTATATATGAGTAAACTTGGTCTGACAGTTACCAATGCTTAATCAGTGAGGCAC
CTATCTCAGCGATCTGTCTATTTCGTTCATCCATAGTTGCCTGACTCCCCGTCGTGTAGATAACTACGAT
ACGGGAGGGCTTACCATCTGGCCCCAGTGCTGCAATGATACCGCGAGACCCACGCTCACCGGCTCCAGAT
TTATCAGCAATAAACCAGCCAGCCGGAAGGGCCGAGCGCAGAAGTGGTCCTGCAACTTTATCCGCCTCCA
TCCAGTCTATTAATTGTTGCCGGGAAGCTAGAGTAAGTAGTTCGCCAGTTAATAGTTTGCGCAACGTTGT
TGCCATTGCTACAGGCATCGTGGTGTCACGCTCGTCGTTTGGTATGGCTTCATTCAGCTCCGGTTCCCAA
CGATCAAGGCGAGTTACATGATCCCCCATGTTGTGCAAAAAAGCGGTTAGCTCCTTCGGTCCTCCGATCG
TTGTCAGAAGTAAGTTGGCCGCAGTGTTATCACTCATGGTTATGGCAGCACTGCATAATTCTCTTACTGT
CATGCCATCCGTAAGATGCTTTTCTGTGACTGGTGAGTACTCAACCAAGTCATTCTGAGAATAGTGTATG
CGGCGACCGAGTTGCTCTTGCCCGGCGTCAATACGGGATAATACCGCGCCACATAGCAGAACTTTAAAAG
TGCTCATCATTGGAAAACGTTCTTCGGGGCGAAAACTCTCAAGGATCTTACCGCTGTTGAGATCCAGTTC
GATGTAACCCACTCGTGCACCCAACTGATCTTCAGCATCTTTTACTTTCACCAGCGTTTCTGGGTGAGCA
AAAACAGGAAGGCAAAATGCCGCAAAAAAGGGAATAAGGGCGACACGGAAATGTTGAATACTCATACTCT
TCCTTTTTCAATATTATTGAAGCATTTATCAGGGTTATTGTCTCATGAGCGGATACATATTTGAATGTAT
TTAGAAAAATAAACAAATAGGGGTTCCGCGCACATTTCCCCGAAAAGTGCCACCTGACGTCTAAGAAACC
ATTATTATCATGACATTAACCTATAAAAATAGGCGTATCACGAGGCCCTTTCGTCTCGCGCGTTTCGGTG
ATGACGGTGAAAACCTCTGACACATGCAGCTCCCGGAGACGGTCACAGCTTGTCTGTAAGCGGATGCCGG
GAGCAGACAAGCCCGTCAGGGCGCGTCAGCGGGTGTTGGCGGGTGTCGGGGCTGGCTTAACTATGCGGCA
TCAGAGCAGATTGCACTGAGAGTGCACCATATGCGGTGTGAAATACCGCACAGATGCGTAAGGAGAAAAT
ACCGCATCAGGCGCCATTCGCCATTCAGGCTGCGCAACTGTTGGGAAGGGCGATCGGTGCGGGCCTCTTC
GCTATTACGCCAGCTGGCGAAAGGGGGATGTGCTGCAAGGCGATTAAGTTGGGTAACGCCAGGGATCCGC
CAAGCTATCAACTTTGTATAGAAAAGTTG
Features (pLannotate 1.2.2; 15 found; start..end, strand, type, name):
      1..600     +  promoter       eft-3 promoter: eft-3; promoter for the C. elegans elongation factor 1α gene (Mitrovich and Anderson, 2000)
    609..633     +  protein_bind   attB1: mutant version of attB; recombination site for the Gateway® BP reaction BP Clonase™
    639..1499    +  CDS            sg25: sg25 is a basic (constitutively fluorescent) green fluorescent protein published in 1997, derived from Aequorea victoria.
   1529..1553    +  misc_feature   MCS (fragment): pBluescript multiple cloning site
   1554..1919    +  CDS            his-11: H2B1_CAEEL - Experimental evidence at protein level: Swiss-Prot protein existence level 1. Core component of nucleosome. Nucleosomes wrap and compact DNA into chromatin, limiting DNA accessibility to the cellular machineries which require DNA as a template. Histones thereby play a central role in transcription regulation, DNA repair, DNA replication and chromosomal stability. DNA accessibility is regulated via a complex set of post-translational modifications of histones, also called histone code, and nucleosome remodeling. From Caenorhabditis elegans.
   1926..1946    -  protein_bind   attB2: mutant version of attB; core recombination site for the Gateway® BP reaction BP Clonase™
   1952..2275    +  terminator     tbb-2 terminator: tbb-2; transcription terminator for the C. elegans tubulin beta-2 gene
   2279..2299    -  protein_bind   attB3: mutant version of attB; core recombination site for the Gateway® BP reaction BP Clonase™
   2436..3024    -  rep_origin     ori: high-copy-number ColE1/pMB1/pBR322/pUC origin of replication
   3195..4055    -  CDS            AmpR: β-lactamase; bla; confers resistance to ampicillin, carbenicillin, and related antibiotics
   4056..4160    -  promoter       AmpR promoter: bla
   4255..4290    +  CDS            rop (fragment): Rop protein, which maintains plasmids at low copy number; rop
   4392..4491    +  misc_feature   bom (fragment): basis of mobility region from pBR322
   4497..4614    -  CDS            lacZα (fragment): LacZα fragment of β-galactosidase; lacZ fragment
   4629..4649    +  protein_bind   attB4: mutant version of attB; core recombination site for the Gateway® BP reaction BP Clonase™
