[The description below was written by a language model from this plasmid's Addgene catalogue record and pLannotate feature annotations shown in this document.]
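Description:
pCFJ420 is a C. elegans expression plasmid built by multisite Gateway recombination into the pDESTR4-R3 destination backbone. It is a small (about 4.6 kb), high-copy plasmid propagated in E. coli through a ColE1/pUC-type origin and selected with ampicillin via the β-lactamase gene. Short remnants of rop, bom and lacZα from the parental vector are also annotated but have no functional role here. The catalogue lists it as a worm targeting vector, but the feature table shows no Mos1 homology arms or worm selection marker, so the sequenced plasmid appears to consist only of the expression cassette and the bacterial backbone.

The cassette is assembled from three Gateway slots, bounded and separated by attB4, attB1, attB2 and attB3 sites. The first slot carries the eft-3 promoter (the gene now officially named eef-1A.1, encoding translation elongation factor 1α), which the depositors note is very strong and which drives ubiquitous expression. The second slot holds an Aequorea-derived GFP carrying the S65C mutation, joined through a short polylinker-derived segment to the C. elegans histone H2B gene his-11. Fusion to a core nucleosome component concentrates the fluorescence on chromatin, giving a bright nuclear signal. The third slot supplies the tbb-2 (β-tubulin) 3′ UTR and terminator.

The plasmid comes from work on improved Mos1-mediated transgenesis in C. elegans. It yields green nuclei throughout the animal, which suits use as a visible fluorescent marker for transgenic worms, although the record does not spell out its specific role.
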