Addgene plasmid #34877: pCFJ420 - Peft-3::GFP::H2B (ubiquitous)
Depositing lab: Erik Jorgensen. Depositing organization: University of Utah. Publication: Improved Mos1-mediated transgenesis in C. elegans. Frokjaer-Jensen C, Davis MW, Ailion M, Jorgensen EM. Nat Methods. 2012 Jan 30;9(2):117-8. doi: 10.1038/nmeth.1865. PubMed 22290181.
Backbone
  Vector backbone: pDESTR4-R3
  Vector type: Worm targeting
Growth in bacteria
  Bacterial resistance: Ampicillin, 100 μg/mL
  Growth temperature: 37°C
  Growth strain: Top10/P3
  Copy number: High Copy
Gene/Insert
  Gene/Insert name: Peft-3 GFP H2B tbb-2 UTR
  Species: C. elegans (nematode)
  Mutation: S65C
  Promoter: eef-1A.1 (eft-3)
  Cloning method: Gateway Cloning
  Sequencing primers: 5′ LacZ-F2 (5'-cctcttcgctattacgccag-3'); 3′ ATTACCGCCTTTGAGTGAGC
Terms and licenses: Academic/Nonprofit Terms; Industry Terms: Not Available to Industry
Depositor comments: We would like to thank Andrew Wood and Barbara Meyer for sending us the Peft-3 promoter and pointing out how strong the promoter is. Please note: eft-3 has officially been changed to eef-1A.1 Please see the eef-1A.1 WormBase entry for details: http://www.wormbase.org/species/c_elegans/gene/WBGene00001168#05-9g-3
How to cite: pCFJ420 - Peft-3::GFP::H2B (ubiquitous) was a gift from Erik Jorgensen (Addgene plasmid # 34877 ; http://n2t.net/addgene:34877 ; RRID:Addgene_34877)
