>Addgene plasmid #34877 | pCFJ420 - Peft-3::GFP::H2B (ubiquitous) | addgene partial sequence | sequence record 63265 | GFP-R 5'-CCATCTAATTCAACAAGAATTGGGACAAC-3'
CTTTACTCATGGAGCCTGCTTTTTTGTACAAACTTGTGAGCAAAGTGTTTCCCAACTGAAAAAAAAACAA
TTTAATTTAAAAGTAAGAAGAGTGCGGACGGTAGAGAGAATAAAAGTCGAAAAAATTATCCTAGAAACTT
CTAATATTTTTAAAAATTAAAAAAATATAAAAAGTGAGGTCACAAATAAGACAGTTAGAACATTTGTTGA
AAGCCTAAAATAAAAATTCGACTAAACAGTGAGAACAGGAAAAACGCTGGGACTGAATGTTTGACCTCAT
TATAAATTCATAAAATTTAAATTTCCTAATCTGGATAAAAACAAAGATAAAAACAAAATAAACCAACAAA
AAACCAACATGATTAGTCAGATGACCAGAAAACTCACGTTAATTTCACAAGGCCCAAAAAAATCTCTCCC
CCTCTCGTTGCTGCCTGCACATCTAACTCCTAGCACGAAAATGTACCGTACACCATTTCAAACACTCTCG
GCGGGAGTGTTGCATACTTTTTCTCTCTGGCAGTTTATTTTCAATAAATTCTTCATTTTTATATTGTATA
ATGTCTTTATTTTATGAAAAATTCATTAATTTAACAGAAACAATGGAAGAACCAATGGAAGTTGACAATA
AAAGACCAAAGGTGCCAACTTTTCTATACAAAGTTGATAGCTTGGCGGATCCCTGGCGTTACCCAACTTA
ATCGCCTTGCAGCACATCCCCCTTTCGCCAGCTGGCGTAATAGCGAAGAGGCCCGCACCGATCGCCCTTC
CCAACAGTTGCGCAGCCTGAATGGCGAATGGCGCCTGATGCGGTATTTTCTCCTTACGCATCTGTGCGGT
ATTTCACACCGCATATGGTGCACTCTCAGTGCAATCTGCTCTGATGCCGCATAGTTA
