>Addgene plasmid #34877 | pCFJ420 - Peft-3::GFP::H2B (ubiquitous) | addgene partial sequence | sequence record 63270 | GFP-F 5'-GGTCCTTCTTGAGTTTGTAAC-3'
AATGCCCGGGGGATCGGTGGAGCTCCACCGGTGGCGGCCGCTCTAGAACTAGTCCACCAAAGCCATCTGC
CAAGGGAGCCAAGAAGGCCGCCAAGACCGTCGTTGCCAAGCCAAAGGACGGAAAGAAGAGACGTCATGCC
CGCAAGGAATCGTACTCCGTCTACATCTACCGTGTTCTCAAGCAAGTTCACCCAGACACCGGAGTCTCCT
CCAAGGCCATGTCTATCATGAACTCCTTCGTCAACGATGTATTCGAACGCATCGCTTCGGAAGCTTCCCG
TCTTGCTCATTACAACAAACGCTCAACGATCTCATCCCGCGAAATTCAAACCGCTGTCCGTTTGATTCTC
CCAGGAGAACTTGCCAAGCACGCCGTGTCTGAGGGAACCAAGGCCGTCACCAAGTACACTTCCAGCAAGT
AAACCCAGCTTTCTTGTACAAAGTGGGATAAATGCAAAATCCTTTCAAGCATTCCCTTCTTCTCTATCAC
TCTTCTTTCTTTTTGTCAAAAAATTCTCTCGCTAATTTATTTGCTTTTTTAATGTTATTATTTTATGACT
TTTTATAGTCACTGAAAAGTTTGCATCTGAGTGAAGTGAATGCTATCAAAATGTGATTCTGTCTGATGTA
CTTTCACAATCTCTCTTCAATTCCATTTTGAAGTGCTTTAAACCCGAAAGGTTGAGAAAAATGCGAGCGC
TCAAATATTTGTATTGTGTTCGTTGAGTGACCCAACAAAAAGAGGAAACTTTATTGTGCCGCCAAGAAAA
AAGTCTCACAACTTTATTATACATAGTTGATAATTCGATGGTATCAGCTCACTCAAAGGCGGTAATACGG
TTATCCACAGAATCAGGGGATAACGCAGGAAAGAAC
